>Addgene plasmid #237842 | P4HA1-P3 | addgene full sequence | sequence record 472283 | Addgene NGS Result
TTGAAATCCTTTTTTTCTGCGCGTAATCTGCTGCTTGCAAACAAAAAAACCACCGCTACCAGCGGTGGTT
TGTTTGCCGGATCAAGAGCTACCAACTCTTTTTCCGAAGGTAACTGGCTTCAGCAGAGCGCAGATACCAA
ATACTGTCCTTCTAGTGTAGCCGTAGTTAGGCCACCACTTCAAGAACTCTGTAGCACCGCCTACATACCT
CGCTCTGCTAATCCTGTTACCAGTGGCTGCTGCCAGTGGCGATAAGTCGTGTCTTACCGGGTTGGACTCA
AGACGATAGTTACCGGATAAGGCGCAGCGGTCGGGCTGAACGGGGGGTTCGTGCACACAGCCCAGCTTGG
AGCGAACGACCTACACCGAACTGAGATACCTACAGCGTGAGCTATGAGAAAGCGCCACGCTTCCCGAAGG
GAGAAAGGCGGACAGGTATCCGGTAAGCGGCAGGGTCGGAACAGGAGAGCGCACGAGGGAGCTTCCAGGG
GGAAACGCCTGGTATCTTTATAGTCCTGTCGGGTTTCGCCACCTCTGACTTGAGCGTCGATTTTTGTGAT
GCTCGTCAGGGGGGCGGAGCCTATGGAAAAACGCCAGCAACGCGGCCTTTTTACGGTTCCTGGCCTTTTG
CTGGCCTTTTGCTCACATGTTCTTTCCTGCGTTATCCCCTGATTCTGTGGATAACCGTATTACCGCCTTT
GAGTGAGCTGATACCGGTTGGGCGTCGCTTGGTCGGTCATTTCGAATTACCAATGCTTAATCAGTGAGGC
ACCTATCTCAGCGATCTGTCTATTTCGTTCATCCATAGTTGCCTGACTCCCCGTCGTGTAGATAACTACG
ATACGGGAGGGCTTACCATCTGGCCCCAGTGCTGCAATGATACCGCGAGACCCACGCTCACCGGCTCCAG
ATTTATCAGCAATAAACCAGCCAGCCGGAAGGGCCGAGCGCAGAAGTGGTCCTGCAACTTTATCCGCCTC
CATCCAGTCTATTAATTGTTGCCGGGAAGCTAGAGTAAGTAGTTCGCCAGTTAATAGTTTGCGCAACGTT
GTTGCCATTGCTACAGGCATCGTGGTGTCACGCTCGTCGTTTGGTATGGCTTCATTCAGCTCCGGTTCCC
AACGATCAAGGCGAGTTACATGATCCCCCATGTTGTGCAAAAAAGCGGTTAGCTCCTTCGGTCCTCCGAT
AGTTGTCAGAAGTAAGTTGGCCGCAGTGTTATCACTCATGGTTATGGCAGCACTGCATAATTCTCTTACT
GTCATGCCATCCGTAAGATGCTTTTCTGTGACTGGTGAGTACTCAACCAAGTCATTCTGAGAATAGTGTA
TGCGGCGACCGAGTTGCTCTTGCCCGGCGTCAATACGGGATAATACCGCGCCACATAGCAGAACTTTGAA
AGTGCTCATCATTGGAAAACGTTCTTCGGGGCGAAAACTCTCAAGGATCTTACCGCTGTTGAGATCCAGT
TCGATGTAACCCACTCGTGCACCCAACTGATCTTCAGCATCTTTTACTTTCACCAGCGTTTCTGGGTGAG
CAAAAACAGGAAGGCAAAATGCCGCAAAAAAGGGAATAAGGGCGACACGGAAATGTTGAATACTCATACT
CTTCCTTTTTCAATATTATTGAAGCATTTATCAGGGTTATTGTCTCATGAGCGGATACATATTTGAATGT
ATTTAGAAAAATAAACAAATAGGGGTTCCGCGCACATTTCCCCGAAAAGTGCCACCTGACGTCTAAGAAA
CCATTACGTAGAAAGCCAGTCCGCAGAAACGGTGCTGACCCCGGATGAATGTCAGCTACTGGGCTATCTG
GACAAGGGAAAACGCAAGCGCAAAGAGGATCCTTATCGCTATCGATTCACACAAAAAACCAACACACAGA
TGTAATGAAAATAAAGATATTTTATTGCGGCCATCGTGATGGCAGGTTGGGCGTCGCTTGGTCGGTCATT
TCGAACCCCAGAGTCCCGCTCAGAAGAACTCGTCAAGAAGGCGATAGAAGGCGATGCGCTGCGAATCGGG
AGCGGCGATACCGTAAAGCACGAGGAAGCGGTCAGCCCATTCGCCGCCAAGCTCTTCAGCAATATCACGG
GTAGCCAACGCTATGTCCTGATAGCGGTCCGCCACACCCAGCCGGCCACAGTCGATGAATCCAGAAAAGC
GGCCATTTTCCACCATGATATTCGGCAAGCAGGCATCGCCATGGGTCACGACGAGATCCTCGCCGTCGGG
CATGCGCGCCTTGAGCCTGGCGAACAGTTCGGCTGGCGCGAGCCCCTGATGCTCTTCGTCCAGATCATCC
TGATCGACAAGACCGGCTTCCATCCGAGTACGTGCTCGCTCGATGCGATGTTTCGCTTGGTGGTCGAATG
GGCAGGTAGCCGGATCAAGCGTATGCAGCCGCCGCATTGCATCAGCCATGATGGATACTTTCTCGGCAGG
AGCAAGGTGAGATGACAGGAGATCCTGCCCCGGCACTTCGCCCAATAGCAGCCAGTCCCTTCCCGCTTCA
GTGACAACGTCGAGCACAGCTGCGCAAGGAACGCCCGTCGTGGCCAGCCACGATAGCCGCGCTGCCTCGT
CCTGCAGTTCATTCAGGGCACCGGACAGGTCGGTCTTGACAAAAAGAACCGGGCGCCCCTGCGCTGACAG
CCGGAACACGGCGGCATCAGAGCAGCCGATTGTCTGTTGTGCCCAGTCATAGCCGAATAGCCTCTCCACC
CAAGCGGCCGGAGAACCTGCGTGCAATCCATCTTGTTCAATCCCTCCGGAGCCTCCGCCACCTGATCCGC
CACCTCCGCTCCCACCACCGGTCTGCTCGTTCTTCAGCACGCGCTCCACGAAGCTCTTGATGTACTTACC
CATTTCATCTGGAGCGTCCTCCTGGCTGAAGTGGAGGCCCTTCACCTTCACGAACTCGGTGTTAGGGAAC
TTCTTAGCTCCCTCGACAATAGCGTTGGAAAAGAACCCAGGGTCGGACTCGATGAACATCTTAGGCAGAT
CGTCGCTGGCCCGAAGGTAGGCGTTGTAGTTGCGGACAATCTGGACGACGTCGGGCTTGCCTCCCTTAAC
GAGAGGGATCTCGCGAGGCCAGGAGAGGGTAGGCCGTCTAACCTCGCCCTTCTCCTTGAATGGCTCCAGG
TAGGCAGCGAACTCCTCAGGCTCCAGTTTCCGCATGATCTTGCTTGGGAGCATGGTCTCGACGAAGAAGT
TATTCTCAAGCACCATTTTCTCGCCCTCTTCGCTCTTGATCAGGGCGATATCCTCCTCGATGTCAGGCCA
CTCGTCCCAGGACTCGATCACGTCCACGACACTCTCAGCATGGACGATGGCCTTGATCTTGTCTTGGTGC
TCGTAGGAGTAGTGAAAGGCCAGACAAGCCCCCCAGTCGTGGCCCACAAAGATGATTTTCTTTGGAAGGT
TCAGCAGCTCGAACCAAGCGGTGAGGTACTTGTAGTGATCCAGGAGGCGATATGAGCCATTCCCGCTCTT
GCCGGACTTACCCATTCCGATCAGATCAGGGATGATGCATCTAGCCACGGGCTCGATGTGAGGCACGACG
TGCCTCCACAGGTAGCTGGAGGCAGCGTTACCATGCAGAAAAATCACGGCGTTCTCGGCGTGCTTCTCGG
AATCATAGTAGTTGATGAAGGAGTCCAGCACGTTCATTTGCTTGCAGCGAGCCCACCACTGAGGCCCAGT
GATCATGCGTTTGCGTTGCTCGGGGTCGTACACCTTGGAAGCCATGGTGGCTCCAGCCTTTGGTTCGAGA
CTGTTGTGTCAGAAGAATCAAGCTTTTTGCAAAAGCCTAGGCCTCCAAAAAAGCCTCCTCACTACTTCTG
GAATAGCTCAGAGGCCGAGGCGGCCTCGGCCTCTGCATAAATAAAAAAAATTAGTCAGCCATGGGGCGGA
GAATGGGCGGAACTGGGCGGAGTTAGGGGCGGGATGGGCGGAGTTAGGGGCGGGACTATGGTTGCTGACT
AATTGAGATGCATGCTTTGCATACTTCTGCCTGCTGGGGAGCCTGGGGACTTTCCACACCTGGTTGCTGA
CTAATTGAGATGCATGCTTTGCATACTTCTGCCTGCTGGGGAGCCTGGGGACTTTCCACACCCTAACTGA
CACACATTCCACAGCTGGTTCTTTCCGCCTCAGAAGGTACCTAACCAAGTTCCTCTTTCAGAGGTTATTT
CAGGCCATGGTGCTGCGCAGATCCGCGTATGCGGTGTGAAATACCGCACAGATGCGTAAGGAGAAAATAC
CGCATCAGGAAATTGTAAGCGTTAATATTTTGTTAAAATTCGATTTTACCACATTTGTAGAGGTTTTACT
TGCTTAAAAAAACCTCCCACATCTCCCCCTGAACCTGAAACATAAAATGAATGCAATTGTTGTTGTTAAC
TTGTTTATTGCAGCTTATAATGGTTACAAATAAAGCAATAGCATCACAAATTTCACAAATAAAGCATTTT
TTTCACTGCATTCTAGTTGTGGTTTGTCCAAACTCATCAATGTATCTTATCATGTCTGCTCGAAGCGGCC
GCCCCAAGGGGTTATGCTAGTTATTGCTCAGCGGTGGCAGCAGCCAACTCAGCTTCCTTTCGGGCTTTGT
TAGCAGCCGGATCAGCTTGCATGCCTGCAGGTCGACTCAAACAGGCTTCCCTTTTTCTCCTATTGTTGTA
CTCTTATGTGTCTGATATACACATTTCCTAGTCTTAACTTTCAGGAGTTTACAATTGACTAACACTCCAT
GATTGATTCAGTCATGAACCTCATCCCATGTTTCATCTGTGGACAATTGCTTACTTTGTGGGTTCTTTTA
AAAGTAACACGAAATCATCATATTGCATAAAACCTTAAAGTTCTGTTGGTATCACAGAAGACAAGGCAGA
GTTTAAAGTGAGGAATTTTATATTTAAAGAACTTTTTGGTTGGATAAAAACATAATTTGAGCATCCAGTT
TTAGTATTTCACTACATCTCAGTTGGTGGGTGTTAAGCTAGAATGGGCTGTGTGATAGGAAACAAATGCC
TTACAGATGTGCCTAGGTGTTCTGTTTACCTAGTGTCTTACTCTGTTTTCTGGATCTGAAGACTAGTAAT
AAACTAGGACACTAACTGGGTTCCATGTGATTGCCCTTTCATATGATCTTCTAAGTTGATTTTTTTCCTC
CCAAGTCTTTTTTAAAGAAAGTATACTGTATTTTACCAACCCCCTCTCTTTTCTTTTAGCTCCTCTGTGG
TGAATTAAACGTACTTGAGTTAAAATATTTCGATTTTTTTTTTTAATGGAAAGTCCTGCATAACAACACT
GGGCCTTCTTAACTAAAATGCTCACCACTTAGCCTGTTTTTTTATCCCTTTTTTAAAATGACAGATGATT
TTGTTCAGGAATTTTGCTGTTTTTCTTAGTGCTAATACCTTGCCTCTTATTCCTGCTACAGCAGGGTGGT
AATATTGGCATTCTGATTAAATACTGTGCCTTAGGAGACTGGAAGTTTAAAAATGTACAAGTCCTTTCAG
TGATGAGGGAATTGATTTTTTTTAAAAGTCTTTTTCTTAGAAAGCCAAAATGTTTGTTTTTTTAAGATTC
TGAAATGTGTTGTGACAACAATGACCTATTTATGATCTTAAATCTTTTTTAAAAAAATGTTTGTTTTCTG
TGTGGTGTTTTTCGTATTTAAATCCGAATGTATGATGTGGCAGTAACAGGTTAACTTATGTAATTTCTTT
AGTACATAGGGCTTAGGTTTATACTCTTGGTTTCCACTCACACTAATGTCACATGGTTAAGAAAAACTTA
GGCTCTCTGAAGTTTCAGATATTTCATGAATCAAGATGTGCTTCCTTCAAAGAGAGCTCTAAAATACTTT
ACTGTGGTTATGAAGTTATTATGGGCCAGGCATGGTGGCTCACGCCTTCAATCCCAGCACTTTGGGAGGC
CGAGGCAGGCGGATCACCTGAGGCTAGGAGTTCGAGACCAGCCTGGCCAACATGGTGAAACCCCATCCCT
ACTAAAATTACCAAAATTAGCCGGGTGTGGTGGTGCATGCCTGTAGTCCCAGCTACTTGGGAGGCTGAGG
CAGGAAAATCGCTTGAACCTGGGAGGCAGAGGTTGCAGTGAGCTGAGATTGCACCACTGCACTCTAGCTT
GAGTGACAGAGTGACTCTGTCTCAAAAAAGAAAAAAATTATTACAATAGTGGTACTTAAGACTTTCTCCT
ATTAAGAAATATGATGCTCTTTCCTAAGTGGCCTGAGGTAATCTGAAAATGGTTCGCTATTCACTTGACC
CGGAGAACCCCACAAAATCATGCAAATCAAGAGGTTCCAATCTTCGTGTTCACTTTAAGAACACTCGTGA
AACTGCTCAGGCCATCAAGGGTATGTATATACAAAAAGGCACGAAGTATCTGAAAGATGTCACTTTACAG
AAACAGTGCATACCATTCCGACATTACAATGGTGGAGTTGGCAGGTGTGCGCAGGCAAAGCAGTGGGGCT
GGATCTTCTAAGTTGATTTTTTTCCTCCCAAGTCCTTTTTAAAGAAAGTATACTGTATTTTACCAACCCC
CTCTTTTCTCTTAGCTCTTCTGTGGTGAATTAAACCTACTTGAGTTAAAATATTTCGGTTTTTTTTTTTT
TTTTTTTAACAAAGTCCTGCATAACAACACTGGGCCTTCTTAACTAAAATGCTCACCACTTAGCCTGTTT
GGGCCACAAGGTCGGTGGCCCAAAAAGAGTGCTGAATTTTTGCTGCACGTGCTTAAAAACACAGAGAGTA
ATGCTGAACTTAAGGGTAGATTCTCTGGTCATTGAGCATATCCAAGTGAACAAAGCACCTAAGATGCACC
AACGGACTTACAGAGCTCATGGATTAACCCATACATGAGCTCTTCCTGCCACATTGAGATGATCTTTACT
GAAAAGGAACAGATTGTTCCTAAACCA
[72 nt withheld, positions 6958-7029]
TAAATTCAGCATTAAAATAAATGTAATTAAAAGGAAAAAAAAAGAAATACTCGAGGCTAGCGAGCTCGTT
TAAACAACTAGAATTACACGGCGATCTTGCCGCCCTTCTTGGCCTTAATGAGAATCTCGCGGATCTTGCG
GGCGTCCAACTTGCCGGTCAGTCCTTTAGGCACCTCGTCCACGAACACAACACCACCGCGCAGCTTCTTG
GCGGTTGTAACCTGGCTGGCCACATAGTCCACGATCTCCTTCTCGGTCATGGTTTTACCGTGTTCCAGCA
CGACGACTGCGGCGGGCAGCTCGCCGGCATCGTCGTCGGGCAGGCCGGCGACCCCGGCGTCGAAGATGTT
GGGGTGTTGCAGCAGGATGCTCTCCAGTTCGGCTGGGGCTACCTGGTAGCCCTTGTATTTGATCAGGCTC
TTCAGCCGGTCCACGATGAAGAAGTGCTCGTCCTCGTCCCAGTAGGCGATGTCGCCGCTGTGCAGCCAGC
CGTCCTTGTCGATGAGAGCGTTTGTAGCCTCGGGGTTGTTAACGTAGCCGCTCATGATCATGGGGCCACG
GACGCACAGCTCGCCGCGCTGGTTCACACCCAGTGTCTTACCGGTGTCCAAGTCCACCACCTTAGCCTCG
AAGAAGGGCACCACCTTGCCTACTGCGCCAGGCTTGTCGTCCCCTTCGGGGGTGATCAGAATGGCGCTGG
TTGTTTCTGTCAGGCCGTAGCCCTGGCGGATGCCTGGTAGGTGGAAGCGTTTGGCCACGGCCTCACCTAC
CTCCTTGCTGAGCGGCGCCCCGCCGCTGGCGATCTCGTGCAAGTTGCTTAGGTCGTACTTGTCGATGAGA
GTGCTCTTAGCGAAGAAGCTAAATAGTGTGGGCACCAGCAGGGCAGATTGAATCTTATAGTCTTGCAAGC
TGCGCAAGAATAGCTCCTCCTCGAAGCGGTACATGAGCACGACCCGAAAGCCGCAGATCAAGTAGCCCAG
CGTGGTGAACATGCCGAAGCCGTGGTGAAATGGCACCACGCTGAGGATAGCGGTGTCGGGGATGATCTGG
TTGCCGAAGATGGGGTCGCGGGCATGACTGAATCGGACACAAGCGGTGCGGTGCGGTAGGGCTACGCCCT
TGGGCAATCCGGTACTGCCACTACTGTTCATGATCAGGGCGATGGTTTTGTCCCGGTCGAAGCTCTCGGG
CACGAAGTCGTACTCGTTGAAGCCGGGTGGCAAATGGGAAGTCACGAAGGTGTACATGCTTTGGAAGCCC
TGGTAGTCGGTCTTGCTATCCATGATGATGATCTTTTGTATGATCGGTAGCTTCTTTTGCACGTTGAGGA
TCTTTTGCAGCCCTTTCTTGCTCACGAATACGACGGTGGGCTGGCTGATGCCCATGCTGTTCAGCAGCTC
GCGCTCGTTGTAGATGTCGTTAGCTGGGGCCACAGCCACACCGATGAACAGGGCACCCAACACGGGCATG
AAGAACTGCAAGCTATTCTCGCTGCACACCACGATCCGATGGTTTGTATTCAGCCCATAGCGCTTCATAG
CTTCTGCCAGCCGAACGCTCATCTCGAAGTACTCGGCGTAGGTAATGTCCACCTCGATATGTGCGTCGGT
AAAGGCGATGGTGCCGGGCACCAGGGCGTAGCGCTTCATGGCTTTGTGCAGCTGCTCGCCGGCGGTCCCG
TCTTCGAGTGGGTAGAATGGCGCTGGGCCCTTCTTAATGTTTTTGGCATCTTCCATGGTGGCTTTACCAA
CAGTACCGGATTGCCAAGCTTGGGCTGCAGGTCGAAAGGCCCGGAGATGAGGAAGAGGAGAACAGCGCGG
CAGACGTGCGCTTTTGAAGCGTGCAGAATGCCGGGCCTCCGGAGGACCTTCGGGCGCCCGCCCCGCCCCT
GAGCCCGCCCCTGAGCCCGCCCCCGGACCCACCCCTTCCCAGCCTCTGAGCCCAGAAAGCGAAGGAGCAA
AGCTGCTATTGGCCGCTGCCCCAAAGGCCTACCCGCTTCCATTGCTCAGCGGTGCTGTCCATCTGCACGA
GACTAGTGAGACGTGCTACTTCCATTTGTCACGTCCTGCACGACGCGAGCTGCGGGGCGGGGGGGAACTT
CCTGACTAGGGGAGGAGTAGAAGGTGGCGCGAAGGGGCCACCAAAGAACGGAGCCGGTTGGCGCCTACCG
GTGGATGTGGAATGTGTGCGAGGCCAGAGGCCACTTGTGTAGCGCCAAGTGCCCAGCGGGGCTGCTAAAG
CGCATGCTCCAGACTGCCTTGGGAAAAGCGCCTCCCCTACCCGGTAGATCTCGATCCTCTACGCCGGACG
CATCGTGGCCGGAGTACTGCGGTTTATCTCGATGGCTACGAGGGCAGACAGTAAGTGGATTTACCATAAT
CCCTTAATTGTACGCACCGCTAAAACGCGTTCAGCGCGATCACGGCAGCAGACAGGTAAAAATGGCAACA
AACCACCCGAAAAACTGCCGCAATCGCGCCTGATAAATTTTAACCGTATGAATACCTATGCAACCAGAGG
GTACAGGCCACATTACCCCCACTTAATCCACTGAAGCTGCCATTTTTCATGGTTTCACCATCCCAGCGAA
GGGCCATCCAGCGTGCGTTCCTGTATTTCCGGACTATAAAAGGATCTAGGTGAAGATCCTTTTTGATAAT
CTCATGACCAAAATCCCTTAACGTGAGTTTTCGTTCCACTGAGCGTCAGACCCCGTAGAAAAGATCAAAG
GATCTTC
Features (pLannotate 1.2.2; 21 found; start..end, strand, type, name):
      1..589     +  rep_origin     ori: high-copy-number ColE1/pMB1/pBR322/pUC origin of replication
    747..1607    -  CDS            AmpR: β-lactamase; bla; confers resistance to ampicillin, carbenicillin, and related antibiotics
   1608..1712    -  promoter       AmpR promoter: bla
   1755..1847    +  CDS            tnpA (fragment): TN5P_ECOLX - Also known as tnp. Experimental evidence at protein level: Swiss-Prot protein existence level 1. Mediates transposition of transposon Tn5 by a 'cut and paste' mechanism. First, the monomeric transposase binds the 19 bp inverted DNA repeats flanking the transposon. Then, dimerization of the DNA- bound transposase creates a synaptic DNA complex. After nicking of the first DNA strand, excision of the transposon proceeds through a series of intermediates. The transposase then mediates the insertion of the transposon at a new site by strand transfer. The activity of the wild- type tran
   1868..1916    -  polyA_signal   poly(A) signal: synthetic polyadenylation signal
   1980..2772    -  CDS            NeoR/KanR (fragment): aminoglycoside phosphotransferase from Tn5; aph(3')-II (or nptII); confers resistance to neomycin, kanamycin, and G418 (Geneticin®)
   2823..3755    -  CDS            hRluc: Renilla luciferase human codon-optimized
   3806..4163    -  promoter       SV40 promoter: SV40 enhancer and early promoter
   4228..4279    +  misc_feature   bom (fragment): basis of mobility region from pBR322
   4280..4312    -  rep_origin     M13 ori (fragment): M13 bacteriophage origin of replication; arrow indicates direction of (+) strand synthesis
   4317..4385    +  CDS            large T antigen (fragment): large T antigen from SV40 (simian virus 40)
   4408..4529    +  polyA_signal   SV40 poly(A) signal: SV40 polyadenylation signal
   4551..4570    -  terminator     T7 terminator (fragment): transcription terminator for bacteriophage T7 RNA polymerase
   4578..4627    -  CDS            SET1 (fragment): solubility-enhancement tag derived from T7 phage gene 10B
   4634..4658    -  misc_feature   MCS (fragment): pUC18/19 multiple cloning site
   5975..6160    -  CDS            C9orf85 (fragment): CI085_HUMAN - Experimental evidence at protein level: Swiss-Prot protein existence level 1. From Homo sapiens (Human).
   6279..6512    +  CDS            RPL17 (fragment): RL17_HUMAN - Experimental evidence at protein level: Swiss-Prot protein existence level 1. Component of the large ribosomal subunit. From Homo sapiens (Human).
   6727..7029    +  CDS            RPL17 (fragment) (sequence partly withheld): RL17_HUMAN - Experimental evidence at protein level: Swiss-Prot protein existence level 1. Component of the large ribosomal subunit. From Homo sapiens (Human).
   7113..8765    -  CDS            luciferase: firefly luciferase synthetic luc2 version of the luciferase gene
   8812..9311    -  promoter       PGK promoter: mouse phosphoglycerate kinase 1 promoter
   9368..9651    -  misc_feature   cer region: ColE1-derived recombination site that helps to maintain plasmids as monomers
