[The description below was written by a language model from this plasmid's Addgene catalogue record and pLannotate feature annotations shown in this document.]
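Description:
P4HA1-P3 is a mammalian expression reporter plasmid built on the pmirGLO Dual-Luciferase miRNA Target Expression Vector, carrying a 3' UTR sequence from the human P4HA1 gene (the "P3" isoform or segment, inserted by Gibson cloning). It is propagated in E. coli as a high-copy plasmid through a ColE1/pUC-type origin and selected with ampicillin via the β-lactamase gene and its native promoter. A ColE1-derived cer region is also annotated, which helps keep the plasmid in monomeric form.

The construct of about 9.8 kb contains two independent luciferase units. The test unit is the synthetic firefly luciferase gene luc2, which the feature table annotates as driven by the mouse PGK promoter. The roughly 2.4 kb between the end of the luc2 coding sequence and the residual multiple cloning site is where the P4HA1 3' UTR would lie. The annotation software does not label this region as P4HA1. It reports only short fragment matches to unrelated human proteins (RPL17, C9orf85), which are most likely incidental similarity hits rather than real coding elements. An SV40 polyadenylation signal is annotated beyond the cloning site, though its strand is listed opposite to luc2. The second unit is an SV40 early enhancer/promoter driving human codon-optimized Renilla luciferase followed by a NeoR/KanR sequence and a synthetic poly(A) signal, which provides an internal normalization control and potentially G418 selection in mammalian cells. Other small fragment annotations (tnpA, bom, M13 ori, T7 terminator) appear to be backbone remnants.

The stated purpose is to study how this P4HA1 3' UTR regulates gene function. Typically this is done by comparing firefly to Renilla signal after transfection, here in work on alternative polyadenylation in human urothelial differentiation.
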