Addgene plasmid #237842: P4HA1-P3
Purpose: Study the role and mechanism of the P4HA1-P3 3' UTR in regulation gene function.
Depositing lab: Angela Ting. Depositing organization: University of Texas MD Anderson Cancer Center. Publication: Differentiation in the human urothelia is defined by distinct alternative polyadenylation. Le NB, Sona S, Santo B, Zhang Y, Ou R, Schweickart RA, Kochat V, Padron WI, Rai K, Lee SH, Yi JM, Wessely O, Lee BH, Ting AH. Cell Rep. 2026 Jan 13;45(1):116839. doi: 10.1016/j.celrep.2025.116839. PubMed 41533515.
Backbone
  Vector backbone: pmirGLO Dual-Luciferase miRNA Target Expression Vector
  Vector type: Mammalian Expression
Growth in bacteria
  Bacterial resistance: Ampicillin, 100 μg/mL
  Growth temperature: 37°C
  Growth strain: DH5alpha
  Copy number: High Copy
Gene/Insert
  Gene/Insert name: P4HA1-P3 3'UTR
  Species: H. sapiens (human)
  Entrez Gene: P4HA1 (a.k.a. P4HA)
  Cloning method: Gibson Cloning
Terms and licenses: Academic/Nonprofit Terms; Industry Terms: Not Available to Industry
How to cite: P4HA1-P3 was a gift from Angela Ting (Addgene plasmid # 237842 ; http://n2t.net/addgene:237842 ; RRID:Addgene_237842)
